Addgene plasmid #104841: pAAV-b2AR-eLOV-TEVcs-FLAG-GAL4-V5
Purpose: b2AR-SPARK TF component
Depositing lab: Alice Ting. Depositing organization: Stanford University. Publication: Time-gated detection of protein-protein interactions with transcriptional readout. Kim MW, Wang W, Sanchez MI, Coukos R, von Zastrow M, Ting AY. Elife. 2017 Nov 30;6. doi: 10.7554/eLife.30233. PubMed 29189201.
Backbone
  Vector backbone: pAAV
  Vector type: Mammalian Expression, AAV
Growth in bacteria
  Bacterial resistance: Ampicillin, 100 μg/mL
  Growth temperature: 37°C
  Growth strain: NEB Stable
  Copy number: High Copy
Gene/Insert
  Gene/Insert name: b2AR-eLOV-TEVcs-FLAG-GAL4-V5
  Species: Synthetic
  Promoter: CMV
  Cloning method: Unknown
  Sequencing primers: 5′ CMV-F
Terms and licenses: Academic/Nonprofit Terms; Industry Terms: Not Available to Industry
How to cite: pAAV-b2AR-eLOV-TEVcs-FLAG-GAL4-V5 was a gift from Alice Ting (Addgene plasmid # 104841 ; http://n2t.net/addgene:104841 ; RRID:Addgene_104841)
