[The description below was written by a language model from this plasmid's Addgene catalogue record and pLannotate feature annotations shown in this document.]
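Description:
pAAV-b2AR-eLOV-TEVcs-FLAG-GAL4-V5 is an AAV transfer plasmid for mammalian expression, recorded as the transcription-factor component of the β2-adrenergic receptor version of SPARK, a system for time-gated detection of protein–protein interactions with a transcriptional readout. It is propagated in bacteria as a high-copy plasmid through a ColE1/pUC-type origin with ampicillin selection (AmpR under its own promoter), and it also carries an f1 phage origin. The expression cassette lies between AAV2 inverted terminal repeats, which allow packaging into recombinant AAV. The annotation detects a full ITR downstream of the cassette but only short ITR fragments upstream.

The 6.4 kb sequence contains a CMV enhancer/promoter driving a single synthetic fusion, terminated by a bGH polyadenylation signal. The fusion begins with human ADRB2 (β2AR), followed by a region the annotation software labels miniSOG. miniSOG is itself derived from a plant LOV domain, so this hit most likely corresponds to the eLOV light-sensing domain named in the construct. Next come a TEV protease cleavage site (named in the construct but not separately annotated), a FLAG epitope, the GAL4 DNA-binding and activation domains, and a C-terminal tag annotated as a Pk-tag fragment, consistent with the V5 epitope in the name.

The arrangement tethers GAL4 to the membrane receptor. In this type of design, the LOV domain masks the adjacent cleavage site in the dark. GAL4 release should therefore require both light and a TEV protease brought close to the receptor by an interaction partner, after which GAL4 can activate a UAS-driven reporter. The protease and reporter components are not part of this plasmid, and the record does not describe them.
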