Features (pLannotate 1.2.2; 21 found; start..end, strand, type, name):
     12..39      +  repeat_region  AAV2 ITR (fragment): inverted terminal repeat of adeno-associated virus serotype 2 inverted
     68..95      +  repeat_region  AAV2 ITR (fragment): inverted terminal repeat of adeno-associated virus serotype 2 inverted
    201..504     +  enhancer       CMV enhancer: human cytomegalovirus immediate early enhancer
    505..708     +  promoter       CMV promoter: human cytomegalovirus (CMV) immediate early promoter
    704..737     +  LTR            5' LTR (truncated) (fragment): truncated 5' long terminal repeat (LTR) from HIV-1
    753..771     +  promoter       T7 promoter: promoter for bacteriophage T7 RNA polymerase
    791..2029    +  CDS            ADRB2: ADRB2_HUMAN - Also known as ADRB2R, B2AR. Experimental evidence at protein level: Swiss-Prot protein existence level 1. Beta-adrenergic receptors mediate the catecholamine-induced activation of adenylate cyclase through the action of G proteins. The beta-2-adrenergic receptor binds epinephrine with an approximately 30- fold greater affinity than it does norepinephrine. From Homo sapiens (Human).
   2105..2422    +  CDS            miniSOG: miniSOG is a basic (constitutively fluorescent) cyan fluorescent protein published in 2011, derived from Arabidopsis thaliana. It requires the cofactor flavin for fluorescence.
   2543..2564    +  CDS            3xFLAG (fragment): three tandem FLAG® epitope tags
   2563..3001    +  CDS            GAL4 DNA binding domain (fragment): DNA binding domain of the GAL4 transcriptional activator; Saccharomyces cerevisiae GAL4 (truncated)
   3002..3343    +  CDS            GAL4 activation domain: activation domain of the GAL4 transcriptional activator; Saccharomyces cerevisiae GAL4 (truncated)
   3347..3372    +  misc_feature   12Pktag (fragment)
   3425..3632    +  polyA_signal   bGH poly(A) signal: bovine growth hormone polyadenylation signal
   3661..3801    +  repeat_region  AAV2 ITR: inverted terminal repeat of adeno-associated virus serotype 2 inverted
   3806..3857    -  misc_feature   bom (fragment): basis of mobility region from pBR322
   3876..4331    +  rep_origin     f1 ori (sequence partly withheld): f1 bacteriophage origin of replication; arrow indicates direction of (+) strand synthesis
   4332..4381    -  misc_feature   bom (fragment): basis of mobility region from pBR322
   4483..4518    -  CDS            rop (fragment): Rop protein, which maintains plasmids at low copy number; rop
   4613..4717    +  promoter       AmpR promoter: bla
   4718..5578    +  CDS            AmpR: β-lactamase; bla; confers resistance to ampicillin, carbenicillin, and related antibiotics
   5749..6337    +  rep_origin     ori: high-copy-number ColE1/pMB1/pBR322/pUC origin of replication
>Addgene plasmid #104841 | pAAV-b2AR-eLOV-TEVcs-FLAG-GAL4-V5 | addgene full sequence | sequence record 201549 | Addgene NGS Result
CCTGCAGGCAGCTGCGCGCTCGCTCGCTCACTGAGGCCGCCCGGGCGTCGGGCGACCTTTGGTCGCCCGG
CCTCAGTGAGCGAGCGAGCGCGCAGAGAGGGAGTGGCCAACTCCATCACTAGGGGTTCCTGCGGCCGCAC
GCGTTGTACATAGTAATCAATTACGGGGTCATTAGTTCATAGCCCATATATGGAGTTCCGCGTTACATAA
CTTACGGTAAATGGCCCGCCTGGCTGACCGCCCAACGACCCCCGCCCATTGACGTCAATAATGACGTATG
TTCCCATAGTAACGCCAATAGGGACTTTCCATTGACGTCAATGGGTGGAGTATTTACGGTAAACTGCCCA
CTTGGCAGTACATCAAGTGTATCATATGCCAAGTACGCCCCCTATTGACGTCAATGACGGTAAATGGCCC
GCCTGGCATTATGCCCAGTACATGACCTTATGGGACTTTCCTACTTGGCAGTACATCTACGTATTAGTCA
TCGCTATTACCATGGTGATGCGGTTTTGGCAGTACATCAATGGGCGTGGATAGCGGTTTGACTCACGGGG
ATTTCCAAGTCTCCACCCCATTGACGTCAATGGGAGTTTGTTTTGGCACCAAAATCAACGGGACTTTCCA
AAATGTCGTAACAACTCCGCCCCATTGACGCAAATGGGCGGTAGGCGTGTACGGTGGGAGGTCTATATAA
GCAGAGCTCTCTGGCTAACTAGAGAACCCACTGCTTACTGGCTTATCGAAATTAATACGACTCACTATAG
GGAGACCCAAGCTTGCCACCATGGGGCAACCCGGGAACGGCAGCGCCTTCTTGCTGGCACCCAATAGAAG
CCATGCGCCGGACCACGACGTCACGCAGCAGAGGGACGAGGTGTGGGTGGTGGGCATGGGCATCGTCATG
TCTCTCATCGTCCTGGCCATCGTGTTTGGCAATGTGCTGGTCATCACAGCCATTGCCAAGTTCGAGCGTC
TGCAGACGGTCACCAACTACTTCATCACTTCACTGGCCTGTGCTGATCTGGTCATGGGCCTGGCAGTGGT
GCCCTTTGGGGCCGCCCATATTCTTATGAAAATGTGGACTTTTGGCAACTTCTGGTGCGAGTTTTGGACT
TCCATTGATGTGCTGTGCGTCACGGCCAGCATTGAGACCCTGTGCGTGATCGCAGTGGATCGCTACTTTG
CCATTACTTCACCTTTCAAGTACCAGAGCCTGCTGACCAAGAATAAGGCCCGGGTGATCATTCTGATGGT
GTGGATTGTGTCAGGCCTTACCTCCTTCTTGCCCATTCAGATGCACTGGTACCGGGCCACCCACCAGGAA
GCCATCAACTGCTATGCCAATGAGACCTGCTGTGACTTCTTCACGAACCAAGCCTATGCCATTGCCTCTT
CCATCGTGTCCTTCTACGTTCCCCTGGTGATCATGGTCTTCGTCTACTCCAGGGTCTTTCAGGAGGCCAA
AAGGCAGCTCCAGAAGATTGACAAATCTGAGGGCCGCTTCCATGTCCAGAACCTTAGCCAGGTGGAGCAG
GATGGGCGGACGGGGCATGGACTCCGCAGATCTTCCAAGTTCTGCTTGAAGGAGCACAAAGCCCTCAAGA
CGTTAGGCATCATCATGGGCACTTTCACCCTCTGCTGGCTGCCCTTCTTCATCGTTAACATTGTGCATGT
GATCCAGGATAACCTCATCCGTAAGGAAGTTTACATCCTCCTAAATTGGATAGGCTATGTCAATTCTGGT
TTCAATCCCCTTATCTACTGCCGGAGCCCAGATTTCAGGATTGCCTTCCAGGAGCTTCTGTGCCTGCGCA
GGTCTTCTTTGAAGGCCTATGGGAATGGCTACTCCAGCAACGGCAACACAGGGGAGCAGAGTGGATATCA
CGTGGAACAGGAGAAAGAAAATAAACTGCTGTGTGAAGACCTCCCAGGCACGGAAGACTTTGTGGGCCAT
CAAGGTACTGTGCCTAGCGATAACATTGATTCACAAGGGAGGAATTGTAGTACAAATGACTCACTGCTGG
AGCTGGCCGAGAAGCTGGCCGGCCTGGACATCAACGGTGGAGCTAGCGGCAGCCGGGCGACCACCCTGGA
ACGTATTGAAAAGAGCTTTGTGATTACCGATCCGCGTCTGCCGGATAACCCGATTATTTTTGTGAGCGAT
AGCTTTCTGCAGCTGACCGAATATAGCCGTGAAGAAATTCTGGGCCGTAACTGCCGTTTTCTGCAGGGCC
CGGAAACCGATCGTGCGACCGTGCGTAAAATTCGTGATGCGATTGATAACCAGACCGAAGTGACCGTGCA
GCTGATTAACTATACCAAAAGCGGCAAAAAATTTTGGAACCTGTTTCATCTGCAGCCGATGCGTGATCAG
AAAGGCGATGTGCAGTATTTTATTGGCGTGCAGCTGGATGGTACCGAACGTGTGCGTGATGCGGCGGAAC
GTGAAGCTGTGATGCTGGTCAAGAAAACCGCGGAGGAAATCGACGAAGCCGCTAAGGAAAATCTCTACTT
CCAGATGGGCGGAGGATCCGACTACAAGGATGACGACGATAAGAAGCTACTGTCTTCTATCGAACAAGCA
TGCGATATTTGCCGACTTAAAAAGCTCAAGTGCTCCAAAGAAAAACCGAAGTGCGCCAAGTGTCTGAAGA
ACAACTGGGAGTGTCGCTACTCTCCCAAAACCAAAAGGTCTCCGCTGACTAGGGCACATCTGACAGAAGT
GGAATCAAGGCTAGAAAGACTGGAACAGCTATTTCTACTGATTTTTCCTCGAGAAGACCTTGACATGATT
TTGAAAATGGATTCTTTACAGGATATAAAAGCATTGTTAACAGGATTATTTGTACAAGATAATGTGAATA
AAGATGCCGTCACAGATAGATTGGCTTCAGTGGAGACTGATATGCCTCTAACATTGAGACAGCATAGAAT
AAGTGCGACATCATCATCGGAAGAGAGTAGTAACAAAGGTCAAAGACAGTTGACTGTATCGGCCAATTTT
AATCAAAGTGGGAATATTGCTGATAGCTCATTGTCCTTCACTTTCACTAACAGTAGCAACGGTCCGAACC
TCATAACAACTCAAACAAATTCTCAAGCGCTTTCACAACCAATTGCCTCCTCTAACGTTCATGATAACTT
CATGAATAATGAAATCACGGCTAGTAAAATTGATGATGGTAATAATTCAAAACCACTGTCACCTGGTTGG
ACGGACCAAACTGCGTATAACGCGTTTGGAATCACTACAGGGATGTTTAATACCACTACAATGGATGATG
TATATAACTATCTATTCGATGATGAAGATACCCCACCAAACCCAAAAAAAGAGGGCAAGCCGATCCCTAA
CCCTCTGCTGGGCCTGGACAGCACTTAAGAATTCCTCGAGCTAGAGCTCGCTGATCAGCCTCGACTGTGC
CTTCTAGTTGCCAGCCATCTGTTGTTTGCCCCTCCCCCGTGCCTTCCTTGACCCTGGAAGGTGCCACTCC
CACTGTCCTTTCCTAATAAAATGAGGAAATTGCATCGCATTGTCTGAGTAGGTGTCATTCTATTCTGGGG
GGTGGGGTGGGGCAGGACAGCAAGGGGGAGGATTGGGAAGACAATAGCAGGCATGCTGGGGAGGTAACCA
CGTGCGGACCGAGCGGCCGCAGGAACCCCTAGTGATGGAGTTGGCCACTCCCTCTCTGCGCGCTCGCTCG
CTCACTGAGGCCGGGCGACCAAAGGTCGCCCGACGCCCGGGCTTTGCCCGGGCGGCCTCAGTGAGCGAGC
GAGCGCGCAGCTGCCTGCAGGGGCGCCTGATGCGGTATTTTCTCCTTACGCATCTGTGCGGTATTTCACA
CCGCATA
[95 nt withheld, positions 3858-3952]
T
[46 nt withheld, positions 3954-3999]
C
[141 nt withheld, positions 4001-4141]
CCTTTGACGTTGGAGTCCACGTTCTTT
[37 nt withheld, positions 4169-4205]
ACTCTATCTCGGGCTATTCTTTTGATTTATAAGGGATTTTGCCGATTTCGGTCTATTGGTTAAAAAATGA
GCTGATTTAACAAAAATTTAACGCGAATTTTAACAAAATATTAACGTTTACAATTTTATGGTGCACTCTC
AGTACAATCTGCTCTGATGCCGCATAGTTAAGCCAGCCCCGACACCCGCCAACACCCGCTGACGCGCCCT
GACGGGCTTGTCTGCTCCCGGCATCCGCTTACAGACAAGCTGTGACCGTCTCCGGGAGCTGCATGTGTCA
GAGGTTTTCACCGTCATCACCGAAACGCGCGAGACGAAAGGGCCTCGTGATACGCCTATTTTTATAGGTT
AATGTCATGATAATAATGGTTTCTTAGACGTCAGGTGGCACTTTTCGGGGAAATGTGCGCGGAACCCCTA
TTTGTTTATTTTTCTAAATACATTCAAATATGTATCCGCTCATGAGACAATAACCCTGATAAATGCTTCA
ATAATATTGAAAAAGGAAGAGTATGAGTATTCAACATTTCCGTGTCGCCCTTATTCCCTTTTTTGCGGCA
TTTTGCCTTCCTGTTTTTGCTCACCCAGAAACGCTGGTGAAAGTAAAAGATGCTGAAGATCAGTTGGGTG
CACGAGTGGGTTACATCGAACTGGATCTCAACAGCGGTAAGATCCTTGAGAGTTTTCGCCCCGAAGAACG
TTTTCCAATGATGAGCACTTTTAAAGTTCTGCTATGTGGCGCGGTATTATCCCGTATTGACGCCGGGCAA
GAGCAACTCGGTCGCCGCATACACTATTCTCAGAATGACTTGGTTGAGTACTCACCAGTCACAGAAAAGC
ATCTTACGGATGGCATGACAGTAAGAGAATTATGCAGTGCTGCCATAACCATGAGTGATAACACTGCGGC
CAACTTACTTCTGACAACGATCGGAGGACCGAAGGAGCTAACCGCTTTTTTGCACAACATGGGGGATCAT
GTAACTCGCCTTGATCGTTGGGAACCGGAGCTGAATGAAGCCATACCAAACGACGAGCGTGACACCACGA
TGCCTGTAGCAATGGCAACAACGTTGCGCAAACTATTAACTGGCGAACTACTTACTCTAGCTTCCCGGCA
ACAATTAATAGACTGGATGGAGGCGGATAAAGTTGCAGGACCACTTCTGCGCTCGGCCCTTCCGGCTGGC
TGGTTTATTGCTGATAAATCTGGAGCCGGTGAGCGTGGAAGCCGCGGTATCATTGCAGCACTGGGGCCAG
ATGGTAAGCCCTCCCGTATCGTAGTTATCTACACGACGGGGAGTCAGGCAACTATGGATGAACGAAATAG
ACAGATCGCTGAGATAGGTGCCTCACTGATTAAGCATTGGTAACTGTCAGACCAAGTTTACTCATATATA
CTTTAGATTGATTTAAAACTTCATTTTTAATTTAAAAGGATCTAGGTGAAGATCCTTTTTGATAATCTCA
TGACCAAAATCCCTTAACGTGAGTTTTCGTTCCACTGAGCGTCAGACCCCGTAGAAAAGATCAAAGGATC
TTCTTGAGATCCTTTTTTTCTGCGCGTAATCTGCTGCTTGCAAACAAAAAAACCACCGCTACCAGCGGTG
GTTTGTTTGCCGGATCAAGAGCTACCAACTCTTTTTCCGAAGGTAACTGGCTTCAGCAGAGCGCAGATAC
CAAATACTGTTCTTCTAGTGTAGCCGTAGTTAGGCCACCACTTCAAGAACTCTGTAGCACCGCCTACATA
CCTCGCTCTGCTAATCCTGTTACCAGTGGCTGCTGCCAGTGGCGATAAGTCGTGTCTTACCGGGTTGGAC
TCAAGACGATAGTTACCGGATAAGGCGCAGCGGTCGGGCTGAACGGGGGGTTCGTGCACACAGCCCAGCT
TGGAGCGAACGACCTACACCGAACTGAGATACCTACAGCGTGAGCTATGAGAAAGCGCCACGCTTCCCGA
AGGGAGAAAGGCGGACAGGTATCCGGTAAGCGGCAGGGTCGGAACAGGAGAGCGCACGAGGGAGCTTCCA
GGGGGAAACGCCTGGTATCTTTATAGTCCTGTCGGGTTTCGCCACCTCTGACTTGAGCGTCGATTTTTGT
GATGCTCGTCAGGGGGGCGGAGCCTATGGAAAAACGCCAGCAACGCGGCCTTTTTACGGTTCCTGGCCTT
TTGCTGGCCTTTTGCTCACATGT
